Addgene plasmid #63756: pCVD433
Purpose: (Empty Backbone) Derivative of pACYC184 M1uI linkers inserted into EcoRV site inactivating Tc resistance gene. Now Tcs
Depositing lab: James Kaper. Depositing organization: University of Maryland, Baltimore. Publication: Construction and analysis of TnphoA mutants of enteropathogenic Escherichia coli unable to invade HEp-2 cells. Donnenberg MS, Calderwood SB, Donohue-Rolfe A, Keusch GT, Kaper JB. Infect Immun. 1990 Jun;58(6):1565-71. PubMed 2160428.
Backbone
  Vector backbone: pACYC184
  Modifications to backbone: M1uI linkers inserted into EcoRV site inactivating Tc resistance gene. Now Tcs
  Vector type: Bacterial Expression
Growth in bacteria
  Bacterial resistance: Chloramphenicol, 25 μg/mL
  Growth temperature: 37°C
  Growth strain: DH5alpha
  Copy number: Unknown
Gene/Insert
  Cloning method: Restriction Enzyme
  Sequencing primers: 5′ pBRrevBam
Terms and licenses: Academic/Nonprofit Terms; Industry Terms: Not Available to Industry
How to cite: pCVD433 was a gift from James Kaper (Addgene plasmid # 63756 ; http://n2t.net/addgene:63756 ; RRID:Addgene_63756)
