[The description below was written by a language model from this plasmid's Addgene catalogue record and pLannotate feature annotations shown in this document.]
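Description:
pCVD433 is an empty bacterial cloning backbone derived from pACYC184, a classic E. coli plasmid. According to the record, MluI linkers were inserted into the EcoRV site that lies within the tetracycline resistance gene. This disrupts the gene, so the plasmid is tetracycline-sensitive, and it presumably also introduces an MluI site at that position for restriction-enzyme cloning. No insert or gene of interest is present. Although the vector type is catalogued as bacterial expression, the record does not describe any dedicated expression promoter beyond the native resistance-gene promoters.

The 4,253-nt annotated sequence is consistent with this description. Replication depends on the p15A origin, which allows the plasmid to coexist with ColE1-type plasmids in the same cell, a feature that makes pACYC184 derivatives useful for complementation and two-plasmid experiments. The catalogue lists copy number as unknown, although the p15A annotation describes this origin as medium-copy. Selection is by chloramphenicol, through a chloramphenicol acetyltransferase gene (CmR, spanning the sequence origin) driven by its own cat promoter. The tet promoter is still present, but the tetracycline efflux gene is annotated only as a fragment, in keeping with the linker disruption. Other short annotations (small TcR-like pieces, IS1, resD and an RSF-type origin fragment) appear to be remnants of the parental backbone or partial homology matches rather than functional elements.

The associated publication concerns TnphoA mutants of enteropathogenic E. coli that cannot invade HEp-2 cells, suggesting the vector was built as a cloning vehicle for that genetic work, though the record does not state its exact role.
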