Features (pLannotate 1.2.2; 10 found; start..end, strand, type, name):
    220..322     -  promoter       cat promoter: promoter of the E. coli cat gene encoding chloramphenicol acetyltransferase
    443..586     +  mobile_element IS1 (fragment): prokaryotic transposable element IS1
    705..760     -  rep_origin     RSF ori (fragment): Plasmids containing the RSF 1030 origin of replication can be propagated in E. coli cells that contain additional plasmids with compatible origins.
    848..1393    -  rep_origin     p15A ori: Plasmids containing the medium-copy-number p15A origin of replication can be propagated in E. coli cells that contain a second plasmid with the ColE1 origin.
   1505..1533    +  promoter       tet promoter: E. coli promoter for tetracycline efflux protein gene
   1581..2779    +  CDS            TcR (fragment): tetracycline efflux protein; tet; confers resistance to tetracycline
   3283..3376    +  CDS            TcR (fragment): tetracycline efflux protein; tet; confers resistance to tetracycline
   3373..3430    -  CDS            TcR (fragment): tetracycline efflux protein; tet; confers resistance to tetracycline
   3420..3515    +  CDS            resD (fragment): REDF_ECOLI - Also known as D. Protein inferred from homology: Swiss-Prot protein existence level 3. Acts as a repressor of transcription and as a site-specific resolvase that cleaves at the RfsF site. From Escherichia coli (strain K12).
   3813..219     -  CDS            CmR (across the origin): chloramphenicol acetyltransferase; cat; confers resistance to chloramphenicol
>Addgene plasmid #63756 | pCVD433 | addgene full sequence | sequence record 108473 | Addgene Assembled Sequence
GAATTCCGGATGAGCATTCATCAGGCGGGCAAGAATGTGAATAAAGGCCGGATAAAACTTGTGCTTATTT
TTCTTTACGGTCTTTAAAAAGGCCGTAATATCCAGCTGAACGGTCTGGTTATAGGTACATTGAGCAACTG
ACTGAAATGCCTCAAAATGTTCTTTACGATGCCATTGGGATATATCAACGGTGGTATATCCAGTGATTTT
TTTCTCCATTTTAGCTTCCTTAGCTCCTGAAAATCTCGATAACTCAAAAAATACGCCCGGTAGTGATCTT
ATTTCATTATGGTGAAAGTTGGAACCTCTTACGTGCCGATCAACGTCTCATTTTCGCCAAAAGTTGGCCC
AGGGCTTCCCGGTATCAACAGGGACACCAGGATTTATTTATTCTGCGAAGTGATCTTCCGTCACAGGTAT
TTATTCGGCGCAAAGTGCGTCGGGTGATGCTGCCAACTTACTGATTTAGTGTATGATGGTGTTTTTGAGG
TGCTCCAGTGGCTTCTGTTTCTATCAGCTGTCCCTCCTGTTCAGCTACTGACGGGGTGGTGCGTAACGGC
AAAAGCACCGCCGGACATCAGCGCTAGCGGAGTGTATACTGGCTTACTATGTTGGCACTGATGAGGGTGT
CAGTGAAGTGCTTCATGTGGCAGGAGAAAAAAGGCTGCACCGGTGCGTCAGCAGAATATGTGATACAGGA
TATATTCCGCTTCCTCGCTCACTGACTCGCTACGCTCGGTCGTTCGACTGCGGCGAGCGGAAATGGCTTA
CGAACGGGGCGGAGATTTCCTGGAAGATGCCAGGAAGATACTTAACAGGGAAGTGAGAGGGCCGCGGCAA
AGCCGTTTTTCCATAGGCTCCGCCCCCCTGACAAGCATCACGAAATCTGACGCTCAAATCAGTGGTGGCG
AAACCCGACAGGACTATAAAGATACCAGGCGTTTCCCCCTGGCGGCTCCCTCGTGCGCTCTCCTGTTCCT
GCCTTTCGGTTTACCGGTGTCATTCCGCTGTTATGGCCGCGTTTGTCTCATTCCACGCCTGACACTCAGT
TCCGGGTAGGCAGTTCGCTCCAAGCTGGACTGTATGCACGAACCCCCCGTTCAGTCCGACCGCTGCGCCT
TATCCGGTAACTATCGTCTTGAGTCCAACCCGGAAAGACATGCAAAAGCACCACTGGCAGCAGCCACTGG
TAATTGATTTAGAGGAGTTAGTCTTGAAGTCATGCGCCGGTTAAGGCTAAACTGAAAGGACAAGTTTTGG
TGACTGCGCTCCTCCAAGCCAGTTACCTCGGTTCAAAGAGTTGGTAGCTCAGAGAACCTTCGAAAAACCG
CCCTGCAAGGCGGTTTTTTCGTTTTCAGAGCAAGAGATTACGCGCAGACCAAAACGATCTCAAGAAGATC
ATCTTATTAATCAGATAAAATATTTCTAGATTTCAGTGCAATTTATCTCTTCAAATGTAGCACCTGAAGT
CAGCCCCATACGATATAAGTTGTAATTCTCATGTTTGACAGCTTATCATCGATAAGCTTTAATGCGGTAG
TTTATCACAGTTAAATTGCTAACGCAGTCAGGCACCGTGTATGAAATCTAACAATGCGCTCATCGTCATC
CTCGGCACCGTCACCCTGGATGCTGTAGGCATAGGCTTGGTTATGCCGGTACTGCCGGGCCTCTTGCGGG
ATGACGCGTCATCGTCCATTCCGACAGCATCGCCAGTCACTATGGCGTGCTGCTAGCGCTATATGCGTTG
ATGCAATTTCTATGCGCACCCGTTCTCGGAGCACTGTCCGACCGCTTTGGCCGCCGCCCAGTCCTGCTCG
CTTCGCTACTTGGAGCCACTATCGACTACGCGATCATGGCGACCACACCCGTCCTGTGGATCCTCTACGC
CGGACGCATCGTGGCCGGCATCACCGGCGCCACAGGTGCGGTTGCTGGCGCCTATATCGCCGACATCACC
GATGGGGAAGATCGGGCTCGCCACTTCGGGCTCATGAGCGCTTGTTTCGGCGTGGGTATGGTGGCAGGCC
CCGTGGCCGGGGGACTGTTGGGCGCCATCTCCTTGCATGCACCATTCCTTGCGGCGGCGGTGCTCAACGG
CCTCAACCTACTACTGGGCTGCTTCCTAATGCAGGAGTCGCATAAGGGAGAGCGTCGACCGATGCCCTTG
AGAGCCTTCAACCCAGTCAGCTCCTTCCGGTGGGCGCGGGGCATGACTATCGTCGCCGCACTTATGACTG
TCTTCTTTATCATGCAACTCGTAGGACAGGTGCCGGCAGCGCTCTGGGTCATTTTCGGCGAGGACCGCTT
TCGCTGGAGCGCGACGATGATCGGCCTGTCGCTTGCGGTATTCGGAATCTTGCACGCCCTCGCTCAAGCC
TTCGTCACTGGTCCCGCCACCAAACGTTTCGGCGAGAAGCAGGCCATTATCGCCGGCATGGCGGCCGACG
CGCTGGGCTACGTCTTGCTGGCGTTCGCGACGCGAGGCTGGATGGCCTTCCCCATTATGATTCTTCTCGC
TTCCGGCGGCATCGGGATGCCCGCGTTGCAGGCCATGCTGTCCAGGCAGGTAGATGACGACCATCAGGGA
CAGCTTCAAGGATCGCTCGCGGCTCTTACCAGCCTAACTTCGATCACTGGACCGCTGATCGTCACGGCGA
TTTATGCCGCCTCGGCGAGCACATGGAACGGGTTGGCATGGATTGTAGGCGCCGCCCTATACCTTGTCTG
CCTCCCCGCGTTGCGTCGCGGTGCATGGAGCCGGGCCACCTCGACCTGAATGGAAGCCGGCGGCACCTCG
CTAACGGATTCACCACTCCAAGAATTGGAGCCAATCAATTCTTGCGGAGAACTGTGAATGCGCAAACCAA
CCCTTGGCAGAACATATCCATCGCGTCCGCCATCTCCAGCAGCCGCACGCGGCGCATCTCGGGCAGCGTT
GGGTCCTGGCCACGGGTGCGCATGATCGTGCTCCTGTCGTTGAGGACCCGGCTAGGCTGGCGGGGTTGCC
TTACTGGTTAGCAGAATGAATCACCGATACGCGAGCGAACGTGAAGCGACTGCTGCTGCAAAACGTCTGC
GACCTGAGCAACAACATGAATGGTCTTCGGTTTCCGTGTTTCGTAAAGTCTGGAAACGCGGAAGTCCCCT
ACGTGCTGCTGAAGTTGCCCGCAACAGAGAGTGGAACCAACCGGTGATACCACGATACTATGACTGAGAG
TCAACGCCATGAGCGGCCTCATTTCTTATTCTGAGTTACAACAGTCCGCACCGCTGTCCGGTAGCTCCTT
CCGGTGGGCGCGGGGCATGACTATCGTCGCCGCACTTATGACTGTCTTCTTTATCATGCAACTCGTAGGA
CAGGTGCCGGCAGCGCCCAACAGTCCCCCGGCCACGGGGCCTGCCACCATACCCACGCCGAAACAAGCGC
CCTGCACCATTATGTTCCGGATCTGCATCGCAGGATGCTGCTGGCTACCCTGTGGAACACCTACATCTGT
ATTAACGAAGCGCTAACCGTTTTTATCAGGCTCTGGGAGGCAGAATAAATGATCATATCGTCAATTATTA
CCTCCACGGGGAGAGCCTGAGCAAACTGGCCTCAGGCATTTGAGAAGCACACGGTCACACTGCTTCCGGT
AGTCAATAAACCGGTAAACCAGCAATAGACATAAGCGGCTATTTAACGACCCTGCCCTGAACCGACGACC
GGGTCGAATTTGCTTTCGAATTTCTGCCATTCATCCGCTTATTATCACTTATTCAGGCGTAGCACCAGGC
GTTTAAGGGCACCAATAACTGCCTTAAAAAAATTACGCCCCGCCCTGCCACTCATCGCAGTACTGTTGTA
ATTCATTAAGCATTCTGCCGACATGGAAGCCATCACAGACGGCATGATGAACCTGAATCGCCAGCGGCAT
CAGCACCTTGTCGCCTTGCGTATAATATTTGCCCATGGTGAAAACGGGGGCGAAGAAGTTGTCCATATTG
GCCACGTTTAAATCAAAACTGGTGAAACTCACCCAGGGATTGGCTGAGACGAAAAACATATTCTCAATAA
ACCCTTTAGGGAAATAGGCCAGGTTTTCACCGTAACACGCCACATCTTGCGAATATATGTGTAGAAACTG
CCGGAAATCGTCGTGGTATTCACTCCAGAGCGATGAAAACGTTTCAGTTTGCTCATGGAAAACGGTGTAA
CAAGGGTGAACACTATCCCATATCACCAGCTCACCGTCTTTCATTGCCATACG
