>Addgene plasmid #63756 | pCVD433 | addgene partial sequence | sequence record 108231 | pBEST-R 5'-TCTCATGTTTGACAGCTTATC-3'
AATTGCTAACGCAGTCAGGCACCGTGTATGAAATCTAACAATGCGCTCATCGTCATCCTCGGCACCGTCA
CCCTGGATGCTGTAGGCATAGGCTTGGTTATGCCGGTACTGCCGGGCCTCTTGCGGGATGACGCGTCATC
GTCCATTCCGACAGCATCGCCAGTCACTATGGCGTGCTGCTAGCGCTATATGCGTTGATGCAATTTCTAT
GCGCACCCGTTCTCGGAGCACTGTCCGACCGCTTTGGCCGCCGCCCAGTCCTGCTCGCTTCGCTACTTGG
AGCCACTATCGACTACGCGATCATGGCGACCACACCCGTCCTGTGGATCCTCTACGCCGGACGCATCGTG
GCCGGCATCACCGGCGCCACAGGTGCGGTTGCTGGCGCCTATATCGCCGACATCACCGATGGGGAAGATC
GGGCTCGCCACTTCGGGCTCATGAGCGCTTGTTTCGGCGTGGGTATGGTGGCAGGCCCCGTGGCCGGGGG
ACTGTTGGGCGCCATCTCCTTGCATGCACCATTCCTTGCGGCGGCGGTGCTCAACGGCCTCAACCTACTA
CTGGGCTGCTTCCTAATGCAGGAGTCGCATAAGGGAGAGCGTCGACCGATGCCCTTGAGAGCCTTCAACC
CAGTCAGCTCCTTCCGGTGGGCGCGGGGCATGACTATCGTCGCCGCACTTATGACTGTCTTCTTTATCAT
GCAACTCGTAGGACAGGTGCCGGCAGCGCTCTGGGTCATTTTCGGCGAGGACCGCTTTCGCTGGAGCGCG
ACGATGATCGGCCTGTCGCTTGCGGTATTCGGAATCTTGCACGCC
