>Addgene plasmid #63756 | pCVD433 | addgene partial sequence | sequence record 108472 | pBRrevBam 5'-GGTGATGTCGGCGATATAGG-3'
CGATGCGTCCGGCGTAGAGGATCCACAGGACGGGTGTGGTCGCCATGATCGCGTAGTCGATAGTGGCTCC
AAGTAGCGAAGCGAGCAGGACTGGGCGGCGGCCAAAGCGGTCGGACAGTGCTCCGAGAACGGGTGCGCAT
AGAAATTGCATCAACGCATATAGCGCTAGCAGCACGCCATAGTGACTGGCGATGCTGTCGGAATGGACGA
TGACGCGTCATCCCGCAAGAGGCCCGGCAGTACCGGCATAACCAAGCCTATGCCTACAGCATCCAGGGTG
ACGGTGCCGAGGATGACGATGAGCGCATTGTTAGATTTCATACACGGTGCCTGACTGCGTTAGCAATTTA
ACTGTGATAAACTACCGCATTAAAGCTTATCGATGATAAGCTGTCAAACATGAGAATTACAACTTATATC
GTATGGGGCTGACTTCAGGTGCTACATTTGAAGAGATAAATTGCACTGAAATCTAGAAATATTTTATCTG
ATTAATAAGATGATCTTCTTGAGATCGTTTTGGTCTGCGCGTAATCTCTTGCTCTGAAAACGAAAAAACC
GCCTTGCAGGGCGGTTTTTCGAAGGTTCTCTGAGCTACCAACTCTTTGAACCGAGGTAACTGGCTTGGAG
GAGCGCAGTCACCAAAACTTGTCCTTTCAGTTTAGCCTTAACCGGCGCATGACTTCAAGACTAACTCCTC
TAAATCAATTACCAGTGGCTGCTGCCAGTGGTGCTTTTGCATGTCTTTCCGGGTTGGACTCAAGACGATA
GTTACCGGATAAGGCGCAGCGGTCGGACTGAACGGGGGGTTCGTGCATACAGTCCAGCTTGGAGCGAACT
GCCTACCCGGAACTGAGTGTCAGGCGTGGAATGAGACAA
